Addgene plasmid #63316: pFusX2-34
Purpose: Encodes RVD positions 4-6 in TALEN assembly
Depositing lab: Stephen Ekker. Depositing organization: Mayo Foundation for Medical Education and Research. Publication: FusX: A rapid one-step TALE assembly system for genome science. Ma AC, McNulty MS, Tanya PL, Jarryd CM, Martinez-Galvez G, Argue DP, Lee HB, Urban MD, Bullard CE, Blackburn PR, Man TK, Clark KJ, Ekker SC. Hum Gene Ther. 2016 Jun;27(6):451-63. doi: 10.1089/hum.2015.172 PubMed 26854857.
Backbone
  Vector backbone: FusX2
  Backbone size w/o insert (bp): 3006
  Vector type: TALEN
Growth in bacteria
  Bacterial resistance: Spectinomycin, 50 μg/mL
  Growth temperature: 37°C
  Growth strain: DH5alpha
  Copy number: High Copy
Gene/Insert
  Gene/Insert name: NN NI HD (alt name: X2_GAC)
  Species: Synthetic
  Mutation: none
  Cloning method: Restriction Enzyme; 5′ cloning site BsaI (destroyed during cloning); 3′ cloning site BsaI (destroyed during cloning)
  Sequencing primers: 5′ pCR8_F1; 3′ pCR8_R1
Terms and licenses: Academic/Nonprofit Terms; Industry Terms: Not Available to Industry
How to cite: pFusX2-34 was a gift from Stephen Ekker (Addgene plasmid # 63316 ; http://n2t.net/addgene:63316 ; RRID:Addgene_63316)
