[The description below was written by a language model from this plasmid's Addgene catalogue record.]
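Description:
pFusX2-34 is a library component plasmid from the FusX TALE assembly system, a scheme designed to build custom TAL effector repeat arrays in a single rapid step. It is built on the FusX2 backbone (about 3 kb without the insert), is classified as a TALEN-type vector, and is maintained in standard E. coli cloning strains as a high-copy plasmid under spectinomycin selection. The record does not name the origin of replication or list any other backbone features, and no feature table is provided. The use of pCR8-type sequencing primers only suggests that the insert is flanked by sequences related to that cloning vector.

The payload is a synthetic, pre-assembled trimer of TALE repeats carrying the repeat-variable diresidues NN, NI and HD. Under the standard TALE code these recognise G, A and C respectively, which matches the alternative name X2_GAC. This block fills repeat positions 4 to 6 of the final array, so the plasmid is one member of a set covering the possible three-base combinations for that slot. The trimer was inserted using BsaI, a type IIS enzyme that cuts outside its recognition site, and both cloning sites were destroyed in the process, as is typical of Golden Gate style construction.

In use, the plasmid is chosen when positions 4 to 6 of the intended target read GAC. It is then combined with the corresponding plasmids for the other positions and a receiver vector to generate a full-length TALEN or other TALE fusion for genome editing. It carries no expression cassette of its own according to the record.
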