>Addgene plasmid #63316 | pFusX2-34 | depositor partial sequence | sequence record 105150 | pFusX2_GAC
AGTCTTAAGCGTCTCCCTGACCCCGGACCAAGTGGTGGCTATCGCCAGCAACAATGGCGGCAAGCAAGCG
CTCGAAACGGTGCAGCGGCTGTTGCCGGTGCTGTGCCAGGACCATGGCCTGACCCCGGACCAAGTGGTGG
CTATCGCCAGCAACATTGGCGGCAAGCAAGCGCTCGAAACGGTGCAGCGGCTGTTGCCGGTGCTGTGCCA
GGACCATGGCCTGACTCCGGACCAAGTGGTGGCTATCGCCAGCCACGATGGCGGCAAGCAAGCGCTCGAA
ACGGTGCAGCGGCTGTTGCCGGTGCTGTGCCAGGACCATGGCGAGACGTC
