>Addgene plasmid #63316 | pFusX2-34 | depositor partial sequence | sequence record 105151 | FusX2
CGTCTCCCTGACCCCGGACCAAGTGGTGGCTATCGAGACCGGCGCCGCTACGGGCGCGTCCCATTCGCCA
TTCAGGCTGCGCAACTGTTGGGAAGGGCGATCGGTGCGGGCTCTTCGCTATTACGCCAGCTGGCGAAAGG
GGGATGTGCTGCAAGGCGATTAAGTTGGGAACGCCAGGGTTTTCCCAGTCACGACGTTGTAAAACGACGG
CCAGTGAGCGCGCGTAATCGACTCACTATAGGGCGAATTGGGTACCGGGCCCCCCCTCGAGGTCCTCCAG
CTTTTGTTCCCTTTAGTGAGGGTTAATTGCGCGCTTGGCGTAATCATGGTCATAGCTGTTTCCTGTGTGA
AATTGTTATCCGCTCACAATTCCACACAACATACGAGCCGGAAGCATAAAGTGTAAAGCCTGGGGTGCCT
AATGAGTGAGCTAACTCACATTAATTGCGTTGCGCTCACTGCCCGCTTTCCACCGGTGGTCTCTGGCGGC
AAGCAAGCGCTCGAAACGGTGCAGCGGCTGTTGCCGGTGCTGTGCCAGGACCATGGCGAGACGTCTAGAC
CAGCCAGGACAGAAATGCCTCGACTTCGCTGCTACCCAAGGTTGCCGGGTGACGCACACCGTGGAAACGG
ATGAAGGCACGAACCCAGTGGACATAAGCCTGTTCGGTTCGTAAGCTGTAATGCAAGTAGCGTATGCGCT
CACGCAACTGGTCCAGAACCTTGACCGAACGCAGCGGTGGTAACGGCGCAGTGGCGGTTTTCATGGCTTG
TTATGACTGTTTTTTTGGGGTACAGTCTATGCCTCGGGCATCCAAGCAGCAAGCGCGTTACGCCGTGGGT
CGATGTTTGATGTTATGGAGCAGCAACGATGTTACGCAGCAGGGCAGTCGCCCTAAAACAAAGTTAAACA
TTATGAGGGAAGCGGTGATCGCCGAAGTATCGACTCAACTATCAGAGGTAGTTGGCGTCATCGAGCGCCA
TCTCGAACCGACGTTGCTGGCCGTACATTTGTACGGCTCCGCAGTGGATGGCGGCCTGAAGCCACACAGT
GATATTGATTTGCTGGTTACGGTGACCGTAAGGCTTGATGAAACAACGCGGCGAGCTTTGATCAACGACC
TTTTGGAAACTTCGGCTTCCCCTGGAGAGAGCGAGATTCTCCGCGCTGTAGAAGTCACCATTGTTGTGCA
CGACGACATCATTCCGTGGCGTTATCCAGCTAAGCGCGAACTGCAATTTGGAGAATGGCAGCGCAATGAC
ATTCTTGCAGGTATCTTCGAGCCAGCCACGATCGACATTGATCTGGCTATCTTGCTGACAAAAGCAAGAG
AACATAGCGTTGCCTTGGTAGGTCCAGCGGCGGAGGAACTCTTTGATCCGGTTCCTGAACAGGATCTATT
TGAGGCGCTAAATGAAACCTTAACGCTATGGAACTCGCCGCCCGACTGGGCTGGCGATGAGCGAAATGTA
GTGCTTACGTTGTCCCGCATTTGGTACAGCGCAGTAACCGGCAAAATCGCGCCGAAGGATGTCGCTGCCG
ACTGGGCAATGGAGCGCCTGCCGGCCCAGTATCAGCCCGTCATACTTGAAGCTAGACAGGCTTATCTTGG
ACAAGAAGAAGATCGCTTGGCCTCGCGCGCAGATCAGTTGGAAGAATTTGTCCACTACGTGAAAGGCGAG
ATCACCAAGGTAGTCGGCAAATAACCCTCGAGCCACCCATGACCAAAATCCCTTAACGTGAGTTACGCGT
CGTTCCACTGAGCGTCAGACCCCGTAGAAAAGATCAAAGGATCTTCTTGAGATCCTTTTTTTCTGCGCGT
AATCTGCTGCTTGCAAACAAAAAAACCACCGCTACCAGCGGTGGTTTGTTTGCCGGATCAAGAGCTACCA
ACTCTTTTTCCGAAGGTAACTGGCTTCAGCAGAGCGCAGATACCAAATACTGTCCTTCTAGTGTAGCCGT
AGTTAGGCCACCACTTCAAGAACTCTGTAGCACCGCCTACATACCTCGCTCTGCTAATCCTGTTACCAGT
GGCTGCTGCCAGTGGCGATAAGTCGTGTCTTACCGGGTTGGACTCAAGACGATAGTTACCGGATAAGGCG
CAGCGGTCGGGCTGAACGGGGGGTTCGTGCACACAGCCCAGCTTGGAGCGAACGACCTACACCGAACTGA
GATACCTACAGCGTGAGCATTGAGAAAGCGCCACGCTTCCCGAAGGGAGAAAGGCGGACAGGTATCCGGT
AAGCGGCAGGGTCGGAACAGGAGAGCGCACGAGGGAGCTTCCAGGGGGAAACGCCTGGTATCTTTATAGT
CCTGTCGGGTTTCGCCACCTCTGACTTGAGCGTCGATTTTTGTGATGCTCGTCAGGGGGGCGGAGCCTAT
GGAAAAACGCCAGCAACGCGGCCTTTTTACGGTTCCTGGCCTTTTGCTGGCCTTTTGCTCACATGTTCTT
TCCTGCGTTATCCCCTGATTCTGTGGATAACCGTATTACCGCCTTTGAGTGAGCTGATACCGCTCGCCGC
AGCCGAACGACCGAGCGCAGCGAGTCAGTGAGCGAGGAAGCGGAAGAGCGCCCAATACGCAAACCGCCTC
TCCCCGCGCGTTGGCCGATTCATTAATGCAGCTGGCACGACAGGTTTCCCGACTGGAAAGCGGGCAGTGA
GCGCAACGCAATTAATACGCGTACCGCTAGCCAGGAAGAGTTTGTAGAAACGCAAAAAGGCCATCCGTCA
GGATGGCCTTCTGCTTAGTTTGATGCCTGGCAGTTTATGGCGGGCGTCCTGCCCGCCACCCTCCGGGCCG
TTGCTTCACAACGTTCAAATCCGCTCCCGGCGGATTTGTCCTACTCAGGAGAGCGTTCACCGACAAACAA
CAGATAAAACGAAAGGCCCAGTCTTCCGACTGAGCCTTTCGTTTTATTTGATGCCTGGCAGTTCCCTACT
CTCGCGTTAACGCTAGCATGGATGTTTTCCCAGTCACGACGTTGTAAAACGACGGCCAGTCTTAAG
