>Addgene plasmid #63316 | pFusX2-34 | addgene partial sequence | sequence record 115385 | pCR8_R1 5'-cgaaccgaacaggcttatgt-3'
GTGCGTCACCCGGCAACCTTGGGTAGCAGCGAAGTCGAGGCATTTCTGTCCTGGCTGGTCTAGACGTCTC
GCCATGGTCCTGGCACAGCACCGGCAACAGCCGCTGCACCGTTTCGAGCGCTTGCTTGCCGCCATCGTGG
CTGGCGATAGCCACCACTTGGTCCGGAGTCAGGCCATGGTCCTGGCACAGCACCGGCAACAGCCGCTGCA
CCGTTTCGAGCGCTTGCTTGCCGCCAATGTTGCTGGCGATAGCCACCACTTGGTCCGGGGTCAGGCCATG
GTCCTGGCACAGCACCGGCAACAGCCGCTGCACCGTTTCGAGCGCTTGCTTGCCGCCATTGTTGCTGGCG
ATAGCCACCACTTGGTCCGGGGTCAGGGAGACGCTTAAGACTGGCCGTCGTTTTACAACGTCGTGACTGG
GAAAACATCCATGCTAGCGTTAACGCGAGAGTAGGGAACTGCCAGGCATCAAATAAAACGAAAGGCTCAG
TCGGAAGACTGGGCCTTTCGTTTTATCTGTTGTTTGTCGGTGAACGCTCTCCTGAGTAGGACAAATCCGC
CGGGAGCGGATTTGAACGTTGTGAAGCAACGGCCCGGAGGGTGGCGGGCAGGACGCCCGCCATAAACTGC
CAGGCATCAAACTAAGCAGAAGGCCATCCTGACGGATGGCCTTTTTGCGTTTCTACAAACTCTTCCTGGC
TAGCGGTACGCGTATTAATTGCGTTGCGCTCACTGCCCGCTTTCCAGTCGGGAAACCTGTCGTGCCA
